>Addgene plasmid #199196 | pDropIn-T2A-split-intein-Gal4[21-881]-C-int | addgene full sequence | sequence record 390586 | Addgene NGS Result
GTGCGCCGTTTCTGTTATCACAGTGTGCAATCCCATTACCGCATATCAGTTATAACAATAGTAATGGTAG
CGCCATTAAAAATATTGTCGGTTCTGCAACTATCGCCCAATACCCTACTCTTCCGGAGGAAAATGTCAAC
AATATCAGTGTTAAATATGTTTCTCCTGGCTCAGTAGGGCCTTCACCTGTGCCATTGAAATCAGGAGCAA
GTTTCAGTGATCTAGTCAAGCTGTTATCTAACCGTCCACCCTCTCGTAACTCTCCAGTGACAATACCAAG
AAGCACACCTTCGCATCGCTCAGTCACGCCTTTTCTAGGGCAACAGCAACAGCTGCAATCATTAGTGCCA
CTGACCCCGTCTGCTTTGTTTGGTGGCGCCAATTTTAATCAAAGTGGGAATATTGCTGATAGCTCATTGT
CCTTCACTTTCACTAACAGTAGCAACGGTCCGAACCTCATAACAACTCAAACAAATTCTCAAGCGCTTTC
ACAACCAATTGCCTCCTCTAACGTTCATGATAACTTCATGAATAATGAAATCACGGCTAGTAAAATTGAT
GATGGTAATAATTCAAAACCACTGTCACCTGGTTGGACGGACCAAACTGCGTATAACGCGTTTGGAATCA
CTACAGGGATGTTTAATACCACTACAATGGATGATGTATATAACTATCTATTCGATGATGAAGATACCCC
ACCAAACCCAAAAAAAGAGTAACCTCTAGAGTCGACTAAAGCCAAATAGAAATTATTCAGTTCTGGCTTA
AGTTTTTAAAAGTGATATTATTTATTTGGTTGTAACCAACCAAAAGAATGTAAATAACTAATACATAATT
ATGTTAGTTTTAAGTTAGCAACAAATTGATTTTAGCTATATTAGCTACTTGGTTAATAAATAGAATATAT
TTATTTAAAGATAATTCGTTTTTATTGTCAGGGAGTGAGTTTGCTTAAAAACTCGTTTGGATCATAACTT
CGTATAATGTATGCTATACGAAGTTATCGTACGGGATCTAATTCAATTAGAGACTAATTCAATTAGAGCT
AATTCAATTAGGATCCAAGCTTATCGATTTCGAACCCTCGACCGCCGGAGTATAAATAGAGGCGCTTCGT
CTACGGAGCGACAATTCAATTCAAACAAGCAAAGTGAACACGTCGCTAAGCGAAAGCTAAGCAAATAAAC
AAGCGCAGCTGAACAAGCTAAACAATCGGCTCGAAGCCGGTCGCCACCATGGCCTCCTCCGAGGACGTCA
TCAAGGAGTTCATGCGCTTCAAGGTGCGCATGGAGGGCTCCGTGAACGGCCACGAGTTCGAGATCGAGGG
CGAGGGCGAGGGCCGCCCCTACGAGGGCACCCAGACCGCCAAGCTGAAGGTGACCAAGGGCGGCCCCCTG
CCCTTCGCCTGGGACATCCTGTCCCCCCAGTTCCAGTACGGCTCCAAGGTGTACGTGAAGCACCCCGCCG
ACATCCCCGACTACAAGAAGCTGTCCTTCCCCGAGGGCTTCAAGTGGGAGCGCGTGATGAACTTCGAGGA
CGGCGGCGTGGTGACCGTGACCCAGGACTCCTCCCTCCAGGACGGCTCCTTCATCTACAAGGTGAAGTTC
ATCGGCGTGAACTTCCCCTCCGACGGCCCCGTAATGCAGAAGAAGACTATGGGCTGGGAGGCGTCCACCG
AGCGCCTGTACCCCCGCGACGGCGTGCTGAAGGGCGAGATCCACAAGGCCCTGAAGCTGAAGGACGGCGG
CCACTACCTGGTGGAGTTCAAGTCCATCTACATGGCCAAGAAGCCCGTGCAGCTGCCCGGCTACTACTAC
GTGGACTCCAAGCTGGACATCACCTCCCACAACGAGGACTACACCATCGTGGAGCAGTACGAGCGCGCCG
AGGGCCGCCACCACCTGTTCCTGTAGGGGCCGCGACTCTAGATCATAATCAGCCATACCACATTTGTAGA
GGTTTTACTTGCTTTAAAAAACCTCCCACACCTCCCCCTGAACCTGAAACATAAAATGAATGCAATTGTT
GTTGTTAACTTGTTTATTGCAGCTTATAATGGTTACAAATAAAGCAATAGCATCACAAATTTCACAAATA
AAGCATTTTTTTCACTGCATTCTAGTTGTGGTTTGTCCAAACTCATCAATGTATCTTAACCGTCTGTAAG
CAGCGAAGGCCCATACGATAACTTCGTATAATGTATGCTATACGAAGTTATGAGCTCCACGTCTCTCGCG
AAGGGCGAATTCTGCAGATATCCATCACACTGGCGGCCGCTCGAGCATGCATCTAGAGGGCCCAATTCGC
CCTATAGTGAGTCGTATTACAATTCACTGGCCGTCGTTTTACAACGTCGTGACTGGGAAAACCCTGGCGT
TACCCAACTTAATCGCCTTGCAGCACATCCCCCTTTCGCCAGCTGGCGTAATAGCGAAGAGGCCCGCACC
GATCGCCCTTCCCAACAGTTGCGCAGCCTATACGTACGGCAGTTTAAGGTTTACACCTATAAAAGAGAGA
GCCGTTATCGTCTGTTTGTGGATGTACAGAGTGATATTATTGACACGCCGGGGCGACGGATGGTGATCCC
CCTGGCCAGTGCACGTCTGCTGTCAGATAAAGTCTCCCGTGAACTTTACCCGGTGGTGCATATCGGGGAT
GAAAGCTGGCGCATGATGACCACCGATATGGCCAGTGTGCCGGTCTCCGTTATCGGGGAAGAAGTGGCTG
ATCTCAGCCACCGCGAAAATGACATCAAAAACGCCATTAACCTGATGTTCTGGGGAATATAAATGTCAGG
CATGAGATTATCAAAAAGGATCTTCACCTAGATCCTTTTCACGTAGAAAGCCAGTCCGCAGAAACGGTGC
TGACCCCGGATGAATGTCAGCTACTGGGCTATCTGGACAAGGGAAAACGCAAGCGCAAAGAGAAAGCAGG
TAGCTTGCAGTGGGCTTACATGGCGATAGCTAGACTGGGCGGTTTTATGGACAGCAAGCGAACCGGAATT
GCCAGCTGGGGCGCCCTCTGGTAAGGTTGGGAAGCCCTGCAAAGTAAACTGGATGGCTTTCTTGCCGCCA
AGGATCTGATGGCGCAGGGGATCAAGCTCTGATCAAGAGACAGGATGAGGATCGTTTCGCATGATTGAAC
AAGATGGATTGCACGCAGGTTCTCCGGCCGCTTGGGTGGAGAGGCTATTCGGCTATGACTGGGCACAACA
GACAATCGGCTGCTCTGATGCCGCCGTGTTCCGGCTGTCAGCGCAGGGGCGCCCGGTTCTTTTTGTCAAG
ACCGACCTGTCCGGTGCCCTGAATGAACTGCAAGACGAGGCAGCGCGGCTATCGTGGCTGGCCACGACGG
GCGTTCCTTGCGCAGCTGTGCTCGACGTTGTCACTGAAGCGGGAAGGGACTGGCTGCTATTGGGCGAAGT
GCCGGGGCAGGATCTCCTGTCATCTCACCTTGCTCCTGCCGAGAAAGTATCCATCATGGCTGATGCAATG
CGGCGGCTGCATACGCTTGATCCGGCTACCTGCCCATTCGACCACCAAGCGAAACATCGCATCGAGCGAG
CACGTACTCGGATGGAAGCCGGTCTTGTCGATCAGGATGATCTGGACGAAGAGCATCAGGGGCTCGCGCC
AGCCGAACTGTTCGCCAGGCTCAAGGCGAGCATGCCCGACGGCGAGGATCTCGTCGTGACCCATGGCGAT
GCCTGCTTGCCGAATATCATGGTGGAAAATGGCCGCTTTTCTGGATTCATCGACTGTGGCCGGCTGGGTG
TGGCGGACCGCTATCAGGACATAGCGTTGGCTACCCGTGATATTGCTGAAGAGCTTGGCGGCGAATGGGC
TGACCGCTTCCTCGTGCTTTACGGTATCGCCGCTCCCGATTCGCAGCGCATCGCCTTCTATCGCCTTCTT
GACGAGTTCTTCTGAATTATTAACGCTTACAATTTCCTGATGCGGTATTTTCTCCTTACGCATCTGTGCG
GTATTTCACACCGCATCAGGTGGCACTTTTCGGGGAAATGTGCGCGGAACCCCTATTTGTTTATTTTTCT
AAATACATTCAAATATGTATCCGCTCATGAGACAATAACCCTGATAAATGCTTCAATAATAGCACGTGAG
GAGGGCCACCATGGCCAAGTTGACCAGTGCCGTTCCGGTGCTCACCGCGCGCGACGTCGCCGGAGCGGTC
GAGTTCTGGACCGACCGGCTCGGGTTCTCCCGGGACTTCGTGGAGGACGACTTCGCCGGTGTGGTCCGGG
ACGACGTGACCCTGTTCATCAGCGCGGTCCAGGACCAGGTGGTGCCGGACAACACCCTGGCCTGGGTGTG
GGTGCGCGGCCTGGACGAGCTGTACGCCGAGTGGTCGGAGGTCGTGTCCACGAACTTCCGGGACGCCTCC
GGGCCGGCCATGACCGAGATCGGCGAGCAGCCGTGGGGGCGGGAGTTCGCCCTGCGCGACCCGGCCGGCA
ACTGCGTGCACTTCGTGGCCGAGGAGCAGGACTGACACGTGCTAAAACTTCATTTTTAATTTAAAAGGAT
CTAGGTGAAGATCCTTTTTGATAATCTCATGACCAAAATCCCTTAACGTGAGTTTTCGTTCCACTGAGCG
TCAGACCCCGTAGAAAAGATCAAAGGATCTTCTTGAGATCCTTTTTTTCTGCGCGTAATCTGCTGCTTGC
AAACAAAAAAACCACCGCTACCAGCGGTGGTTTGTTTGCCGGATCAAGAGCTACCAACTCTTTTTCCGAA
GGTAACTGGCTTCAGCAGAGCGCAGATACCAAATACTGTTCTTCTAGTGTAGCCGTAGTTAGGCCACCAC
TTCAAGAACTCTGTAGCACCGCCTACATACCTCGCTCTGCTAATCCTGTTACCAGTGGCTGCTGCCAGTG
GCGATAAGTCGTGTCTTACCGGGTTGGACTCAAGACGATAGTTACCGGATAAGGCGCAGCGGTCGGGCTG
AACGGGGGGTTCGTGCACACAGCCCAGCTTGGAGCGAACGACCTACACCGAACTGAGATACCTACAGCGT
GAGCTATGAGAAAGCGCCACGCTTCCCGAAGGGAGAAAGGCGGACAGGTATCCGGTAAGCGGCAGGGTCG
GAACAGGAGAGCGCACGAGGGAGCTTCCAGGGGGAAACGCCTGGTATCTTTATAGTCCTGTCGGGTTTCG
CCACCTCTGACTTGAGCGTCGATTTTTGTGATGCTCGTCAGGGGGGCGGAGCCTATGGAAAAACGCCAGC
AACGCGGCCTTTTTACGGTTCCTGGCCTTTTGCTGGCCTTTTGCTCACATGTTCTTTCCTGCGTTATCCC
CTGATTCTGTGGATAACCGTATTACCGCCTTTGAGTGAGCTGATACCGCTCGCCGCAGCCGAACGACCGA
GCGCAGCGAGTCAGTGAGCGAGGAAGCGGAAGAGCGCCCAATACGCAAACCGCCTCTCCCCGCGCGTTGG
CCGATTCATTAATGCAGCTGGCACGACAGGTTTCCCGACTGGAAAGCGGGCAGTGAGCGCAACGCAATTA
ATGTGAGTTAGCTCACTCATTAGGCACCCCAGGCTTTACACTTTATGCTTCCGGCTCGTATGTTGTGTGG
AATTGTGAGCGGATAACAATTTCACACAGGAAACAGCTATGACCATGATTACGCCAAGCTATTTAGGTGA
CACTATAGAATACTCAAGCTATGCATCAAGCTTGGTACCGAGCTCGGATCCACTAGTAACGGCCGCCAGT
GTGCTGGAATTCGCCCTTAAACTGAGACGGGTGGAAGCGGAGGTAGCGCGGCCGCCGAGGGCCGCGGCAG
CCTGCTGACCTGCGGCGATGTGGAGGAGAACCCCGGGCCCGCTAGCATGATGCTGAAGAAGATCCTGAAG
ATCGAGGAGCTGGATGAGCGCGAGCTGATCGATATCGAGGTGAGCGGCAACCACCTGTTCTACGCCAACG
ATATCCTGACCCACAACTGCTCCAAAGAAAAACCGAAGTGCGCCAAGTGTCTGAAGAACAACTGGGAGTG
TCGCTACTCTCCCAAAACCAAAAGGTCTCCGCTGACTAGGGCACATCTGACAGAAGTGGAATCAAGGCTA
GAAAGACTGGAACAGCTATTTCTACTGATTTTTCCTCGAGAAGACCTTGACATGATTTTGAAAATGGATT
CTTTACAGGATATAAAAGCATTGTTAACAGGATTATTTGTACAAGATAATGTGAATAAAGATGCCGTCAC
AGATAGATTGGCTTCAGTGGAGACTGATATGCCTCTAACATTGAGACAGCATAGAATAAGTGCGACATCA
TCATCGGAAGAGAGTAGTAACAAAGGTCAAAGACAGTTGACTGTATCGATTGACTCGGCAGCTCATCATG
ATAACTCCACAATTCCGTTGGATTTTATGCCCAGGGATGCTCTTCATGGATTTGATTGGTCTGAAGAGGA
TGACATGTCGGATGGCTTGCCCTTCCTGAAAACGGACCCCAACAATAATGGGTTCTTTGGCGACGGTTCT
CTCTTATGTATTCTTCGATCTATTGGCTTTAAACCGGAAAATTACACGAACTCTAACGTTAACAGGCTCC
CGACCATGATTACGGATAGATACACGTTGGCTTCTAGATCCACAACATCCCGTTTACTTCAAAGTTATCT
CAATAATTTTCACCCCTACTGCCCTATCGTGCACTCACCGACGCTAATGATGTTGTATAATAACCAGATT
GAAATCGCGTCGAAGGATCAATGGCAAATCCTTTTTAACTGCATATTAGCCATTGGAGCCTGGTGTATAG
AGGGGGAATCTACTGATATAGATGTTTTTTACTATCAAAATGCTAAATCTCATTTGACGAGCAAGGTCTT
CGAGTCAGGTTCCATAATTTTGGTGACAGCCCTACATCTTCTGTCGCGATATACACAGTGGAGGCAGAAA
ACAAATACTAGCTATAATTTTCACAGCTTTTCCATAAGAATGGCCATATCATTGGGCTTGAATAGGGACC
TCCCCTCGTCCTTCAGTGATAGCAGCATTCTGGAACAAAGACGCCGAATTTGGTGGTCTGTCTACTCTTG
GGAGATCCAATTGTCCCTGCTTTATGGTCGATCCATCCAGCTTTCTCAGAATACAATCTCCTTCCCTTCT
TCTGTCGACGATGTGCAGCGTACCACAACAGGTCCCACCATATATCATGGCATCATTGAAACAGCAAGGC
TCTTACAAGTTTTCACAAAAATCTATGAACTAGACAAAACAGTAACTGCAGAAAAAAGTCCTATATGTGC
AAAAAAATGCTTGATGATTTGTAATGAGATTGAGGAGGTTTCGAGACAGGCACCAAAGTTTTTACAAATG
GATATTTCCACCACCGCTCTAACCAATTTGTTGAAGGAACACCCTTGGCTATCCTTTACAAGATTCGAAC
TGAAGTGGAAACAGTTGTCTCTTATCATTTATGTATTAAGAGATTTTTTCACTAATTTTACCCAGAAAAA
GTCACAACTAGAACAGGATCAAAATGATCATCAAAGTTATGAAGTTAAACGATGCTCCATCATGTTAAGC
GATGCAGCACAAAGAACTGTTATGTCTGTAAGTAGCTATATGGACAATCATAATGTCACCCCATATTTTG
CCTGGAATTGTTCTTATTACTTGTTCAATGCAGTCCTAGTACCCATAAAGACTCTACTCTCAAACTCAAA
ATCGAATGCTGAGAATAACGAGACCGCACAATTATTACAACAAATTAACACTGTTCTGATGCTATTAAAA
AAACTGGCCACTTTTAAAATCCAGACTTGTGAAAAATACATTCAAGTACTGGAAGAGGTAT
Features (pLannotate 1.2.2; 22 found; start..end, strand, type, name):
    378..722     +  CDS            GAL4 activation domain: activation domain of the GAL4 transcriptional activator; Saccharomyces cerevisiae GAL4 (truncated)
    974..1007    -  protein_bind   loxP: Cre-mediated recombination occurs in the 8-bp core sequence (GCATACAT). Cre recombinase
   1095..1217    +  promoter       hsp70 promoter (fragment): Drosophila melanogaster hsp70Bb promoter
   1239..1913    +  CDS            DsRed-Express: DsRed-Express is a basic (constitutively fluorescent) orange fluorescent protein published in 2002, derived from Discosoma sp.. It is reported to be a rapidly-maturing tetramer with low acid sensitivity.
   1931..2014    +  CDS            large T antigen (fragment): large T antigen from SV40 (simian virus 40)
   2037..2158    +  polyA_signal   SV40 poly(A) signal: SV40 polyadenylation signal
   2188..2221    -  protein_bind   loxP: Cre-mediated recombination occurs in the 8-bp core sequence (GCATACAT). Cre recombinase
   2311..2329    -  promoter       T7 promoter: promoter for bacteriophage T7 RNA polymerase
   2332..2479    +  CDS            lacZα (fragment): LacZα fragment of β-galactosidase; lacZ fragment
   2489..2792    +  CDS            ccdB (fragment): CcdB, a bacterial toxin that poisons DNA gyrase; ccdB; Plasmids containing the ccdB gene cannot be propagated in standard E. coli strains.
   2840..3109    +  CDS            tnpA (fragment): TN5P_ECOLX - Also known as tnp. Experimental evidence at protein level: Swiss-Prot protein existence level 1. Mediates transposition of transposon Tn5 by a 'cut and paste' mechanism. First, the monomeric transposase binds the 19 bp inverted DNA repeats flanking the transposon. Then, dimerization of the DNA- bound transposase creates a synaptic DNA complex. After nicking of the first DNA strand, excision of the transposon proceeds through a series of intermediates. The transposase then mediates the insertion of the transposon at a new site by strand transfer. The activity of the wild- type tran
   3141..3935    +  CDS            NeoR/KanR: aminoglycoside phosphotransferase from Tn5; aph(3')-II (or nptII); confers resistance to neomycin, kanamycin, and G418 (Geneticin®)
   3956..4006    -  misc_feature   bom (fragment): basis of mobility region from pBR322
   4033..4121    +  promoter       AmpR promoter (fragment): bla
   4141..4515    +  CDS            BleoR: antibiotic-binding protein; Sh ble from Streptoalloteichus hindustanus; confers resistance to bleomycin, phleomycin, and Zeocin™
   4653..5241    +  rep_origin     ori: high-copy-number ColE1/pMB1/pBR322/pUC origin of replication
   5424..5516    +  CDS            lacI (fragment): lac repressor; lacI; The lac repressor binds to the lac operator to inhibit transcription in E. coli. This inhibition can be relieved by adding lactose or isopropyl-β-D-thiogalactopyranoside (IPTG).
   5529..5550    +  protein_bind   CAP binding site: CAP binding activates transcription in the presence of cAMP. E. coli catabolite activator protein
   5565..5595    +  promoter       lac promoter: promoter for the E. coli lac operon
   5603..5619    +  protein_bind   lac operator: The lac repressor binds to the lac operator to inhibit transcription in E. coli. This inhibition can be relieved by adding lactose or isopropyl-β-D-thiogalactopyranoside (IPTG). lac repressor encoded by lacI
   5661..5679    +  promoter       SP6 promoter: promoter for bacteriophage SP6 RNA polymerase
   5968..722     +  CDS            GAL4 (across the origin): GAL4 transcriptional activator; Saccharomyces cerevisiae GAL4
