[The description below was written by a language model from this plasmid's Addgene catalogue record and pLannotate feature annotations shown in this document.]
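Description:
pDropIn-T2A-split-intein-Gal4[21-881]-C-int is a 7.8 kb donor-cassette plasmid built in the pCR-Blunt II-TOPO cloning backbone and catalogued as an insect expression vector for Drosophila melanogaster. It is maintained in E. coli through a high-copy ColE1/pUC-type origin and selected with kanamycin via the Tn5-derived NeoR/KanR gene. The backbone also carries a bleomycin/Zeocin resistance gene, along with the usual TOPO-vector remnants: lac promoter/operator, lacZα and ccdB fragments, and flanking SP6 and T7 promoters.

The roughly 4.3 kb insert is not expressed from this plasmid. It is released by BsmBI digestion and placed into knock-in vectors by Drop-In cloning. It has two parts. The first is a promoterless coding module in which a T2A ribosome-skipping peptide precedes a C-terminal split-intein fragment fused to yeast Gal4 residues 21–881. The feature table annotates the long GAL4 reading frame spanning the sequence origin, including the activation domain, but does not separately annotate the T2A or intein segments. When knocked in frame into an endogenous gene, T2A lets the Gal4 fragment be co-translated under that gene's regulation and released as a separate polypeptide. On its own this fragment lacks the N-terminus of Gal4. Per the associated publication title, the split-intein system gives intersectional labeling that remains repressible by Gal80, presumably by intein-mediated splicing with a complementary N-terminal Gal4 fragment in cells expressing both.

The second part is a 3xP3-dsRed transformation marker, annotated as a minimal hsp70 promoter fragment driving DsRed-Express with an SV40 polyadenylation signal. 3xP3 markers typically give eye fluorescence for identifying transgenic flies. This marker is flanked by two loxP sites, allowing its removal by Cre.
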