Addgene plasmid #199196: pDropIn-T2A-split-intein-Gal4[21-881]-C-int
Purpose: Insert to create split-intein Gal4[C-int] knock-in vectors via Drop-In cloning, released via BsmBI digest
Depositing lab: Norbert Perrimon. Depositing organization: Harvard Medical School. Publication: split-intein Gal4 provides intersectional genetic labeling that is repressible by Gal80. Ewen-Campen B, Luan H, Xu J, Singh R, Joshi N, Thakkar T, Berger B, White BH, Perrimon N. Proc Natl Acad Sci U S A. 2023 Jun 13;120(24):e2304730120. doi: 10.1073/pnas.2304730120. Epub 2023 Jun 5. PubMed 37276389.
Backbone
  Vector backbone: PCR Blunt II - TOPO
  Backbone manufacturer: Invitrogen
  Total vector size (bp): 7831
  Vector type: Insect Expression
Growth in bacteria
  Bacterial resistance: Kanamycin, 50 μg/mL
  Growth temperature: 37°C
  Growth strain: DH5alpha
  Copy number: Unknown
Gene/Insert
  Gene/Insert name: T2A-split-intein-Gal4[21-881]-C-int, 3xP3-dsRed
  Species: D. melanogaster (fly)
  Insert size (bp): 4313
Terms and licenses: Academic/Nonprofit Terms; Industry Terms: Not Available to Industry
How to cite: pDropIn-T2A-split-intein-Gal4[21-881]-C-int was a gift from Norbert Perrimon (Addgene plasmid # 199196 ; http://n2t.net/addgene:199196 ; RRID:Addgene_199196)
